Addgene plasmid #107288: TrubIFN-γ
Purpose: Plasmid can be used for secretion of fish Interferon gamma
Depositing lab: Bohdan Schneider. Depositing organization: Academy of Sciences of the Czech Republic. Publication: Interferons type II and their receptors R1 and R2 in fish species: Evolution, structure, and function. Zahradnik J, Kolarova L, Parizkova H, Kolenko P, Schneider B. Fish Shellfish Immunol. 2018 May 6;79:140-152. doi: 10.1016/j.fsi.2018.05.008. PubMed 29742458.
Backbone
  Vector backbone: pET26b
  Backbone manufacturer: Novagen
  Backbone size w/o insert (bp): 5360
  Vector type: Bacterial Expression
Growth in bacteria
  Bacterial resistance: Kanamycin, 50 μg/mL
  Growth temperature: 37°C
  Growth strain: DH5alpha
  Copy number: Low Copy
Gene/Insert
  Gene/Insert name: Interferon gamma
  Species: Takifugu rubripes (fish)
  Insert size (bp): 507
  Promoter: T7 promoter
  Cloning method: Restriction Enzyme; 5′ cloning site CATATG (not destroyed); 3′ cloning site CTCGAG (not destroyed)
  Sequencing primers: 5′ pETup2; 3′ T7 terminator
Terms and licenses: Academic/Nonprofit Terms; Industry Terms: Not Available to Industry
How to cite: TrubIFN-γ was a gift from Bohdan Schneider (Addgene plasmid # 107288 ; http://n2t.net/addgene:107288 ; RRID:Addgene_107288)
