[The description below was written by a language model from this plasmid's Addgene catalogue record and pLannotate feature annotations shown in this document.]
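Description:
TrubIFN-γ is a bacterial expression plasmid built on the Novagen pET26b backbone and carrying the interferon gamma coding sequence from the pufferfish Takifugu rubripes (insert recorded as 507 bp). It is propagated in E. coli under kanamycin selection (aph(3')-Ia KanR) from a pBR322-type ColE1 origin. The rop gene and bom region are also present, consistent with the low-copy designation in the record. An f1 origin is included, and short tetracycline-resistance and AmpR-promoter fragments in the annotation appear to be nonfunctional backbone remnants.

The insert lies between the NdeI and XhoI sites, both preserved, downstream of a T7 promoter, a lac operator and the T7 gene 10 ribosome binding site, and is followed by the T7 terminator. The plasmid-borne lacI gene supplies repressor, so transcription stays off until IPTG is added in a host that provides T7 RNA polymerase. A short histidine tag is annotated downstream of the open reading frame, in the position of the pET26b C-terminal His tag, which would allow metal-affinity purification if the insert reads through into it; the record does not state this explicitly. The automated annotation labels the coding region by similarity to the Paralichthys olivaceus interferon gamma entry, but the catalogue assigns the gene to T. rubripes. The small "SET1" hit near the terminator is probably a spurious match.

The stated purpose is secretion of fish interferon gamma. However, no pelB or other signal peptide is annotated, and cloning at the NdeI site of pET26b would normally replace the vector's pelB leader, so the record does not explain how secretion is achieved. The associated work concerns the evolution, structure and function of fish type II interferons and their receptors, for which recombinant protein of this kind would be produced.
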