Features (pLannotate 1.2.2; 19 found; start..end, strand, type, name):
    131..149     +  promoter       T7 promoter: promoter for bacteriophage T7 RNA polymerase
    150..174     +  protein_bind   lac operator: The lac repressor binds to the lac operator to inhibit transcription in E. coli. This inhibition can be relieved by adding lactose or isopropyl-β-D-thiogalactopyranoside (IPTG). lac repressor encoded by lacI
    189..211     +  RBS            RBS: efficient ribosome binding site from bacteriophage T7 gene 10 (Olins and Rangwala, 1989)
    222..662     +  CDS            ifng (fragment): IFNG_PAROL - Experimental evidence at protein level: Swiss-Prot protein existence level 1. Cytokine which binds to interferon gamma receptor 1 (ifngr1) (PubMed:29742458). Also binds with lower affinity to interferon gamma receptor 1-like (ifngr1l) (PubMed:29742458). Has activating effects on macrophages and neutrophils (By similarity). From Paralichthys olivaceus (Bastard halibut) (Hippoglossus olivaceus).
    735..752     +  CDS            9xHis (fragment): 9xHis affinity tag
    762..811     +  CDS            SET1 (fragment): solubility-enhancement tag derived from T7 phage gene 10B
    819..866     +  terminator     T7 terminator: transcription terminator for bacteriophage T7 RNA polymerase
    903..1331    +  rep_origin     f1 ori (sequence partly withheld): f1 bacteriophage origin of replication; arrow indicates direction of (+) strand synthesis
   1384..1441    +  promoter       AmpR promoter (fragment): bla
   1450..2265    -  CDS            KanR: aminoglycoside phosphotransferase; aph(3')-Ia; confers resistance to kanamycin in bacteria or G418 (Geneticin®) in eukaryotes
   2387..2975    +  rep_origin     ori: high-copy-number ColE1/pMB1/pBR322/pUC origin of replication
   3161..3300    -  misc_feature   bom: basis of mobility region from pBR322
   3402..3593    -  CDS            rop: Rop protein, which maintains plasmids at low copy number; rop
   3610..3990    +  CDS            YPB1_ECOLX: Protein predicted: Swiss-Prot protein existence level 4. From Escherichia coli.
   4062..4353    -  CDS            TcR (fragment): tetracycline efflux protein; tet; confers resistance to tetracycline
   4368..4389    -  protein_bind   CAP binding site: CAP binding activates transcription in the presence of cAMP. E. coli catabolite activator protein
   4402..5484    -  CDS            lacI: lac repressor; lacI; The lac repressor binds to the lac operator to inhibit transcription in E. coli. This inhibition can be relieved by adding lactose or isopropyl-β-D-thiogalactopyranoside (IPTG).
   5485..5562    -  promoter       lacI promoter: lacI
   5570..109     -  CDS            TcR (fragment) (across the origin): tetracycline efflux protein; tet; confers resistance to tetracycline
>Addgene plasmid #107288 | TrubIFN-γ | addgene full sequence | sequence record 205156 | Addgene NGS Result
GAAGTGGCGAGCCCGATCTTCCCCATCGGTGATGTCGGCGATATAGGCGCCAGCAACCGCACCTGTGGCG
CCGGTGATGCCGGCCACGATGCGTCCGGCGTAGAGGATCGAGATCTCGATCCCGCGAAATTAATACGACT
CACTATAGGGGAATTGTGAGCGGATAACAATTCCCCTCTAGAAATAATTTTGTTTAACTTTAAGAAGGAG
ATATACATATGTCCTACATCCCAGTAGAAATGAACAAAACCATCCAGAACCTCCTGGGCCATTATACGAT
TACGAATAAAGAACTATTTGACGGAAAGCCCATCTTCTCCAAAGAGCCGCTTTCTGGAAACCTGCAGGCA
GAGATGATCTACATGAGCGCCATTTTGCAAACCTACGACAAGATACTCAACCAGATGCTGAAGGAGCTGC
CAACTCCGGGTCCCACCACCGCCCAGAGCTCCGGGGATAAGGGCACCGCCGAGCTCAGGTCGCAGCTGAA
CTACATCCTGAAGAAGATCACAAATCTGAGGATACAACATTACAACAAACCTGAGCAGCTCCTGAAGATG
CTTCAACCTCTGAGAGAAGTCCAGTTTAACAACGCAGTCATTCAGAGCAAAGCATTGTGGGAGCTCATCA
AGGTCTACAGGGAGGCGAGCTCCCTGCCCAACAAGCTGGAGAAGCGGCGTCGACGAAGACGGCGGCAAAC
GCAGATGTCGATTCGAGCAATAATGTGACTCGAGCACCACCACCACCACCACTGAGATCCGGCTGCTAAC
AAAGCCCGAAAGGAAGCTGAGTTGGCTGCTGCCACCGCTGAGCAATAACTAGCATAACCCCTTGGGGCCT
CTAAACGGGTCTTGAGGGGTTTTTTGCTGAAAGGAGGAACTATATCCGGATTGGCGAATGGG
[124 nt withheld, positions 903-1026]
C
[91 nt withheld, positions 1028-1118]
A
[49 nt withheld, positions 1120-1168]
CCTTTGACGTTGGAGTCCACGTTCTTT
[37 nt withheld, positions 1196-1232]
ACCCTATCTCGGTCTATTCTTTTGATTTATAAGGGATTTTGCCGATTTCGGCCTATTGGTTAAAAAATGA
GCTGATTTAACAAAAATTTAACGCGAATTTTAACAAAATATTAACGCTTACAATTTAGGTGGCACTTTTC
GGGGAAATGTGCGCGGAACCCCTATTTGTTTATTTTTCTAAATACATTCAAATATGTATCCGCTCATGAA
TTAATTCTTAGAAAAACTCATCGAGCATCAAATGAAACTGCAATTTATTCATATCAGGATTATCAATACC
ATATTTTTGAAAAAGCCGTTTCTGTAATGAAGGAGAAAACTCACCGAGGCAGTTCCATAGGATGGCAAGA
TCCTGGTATCGGTCTGCGATTCCGACTCGTCCAACATCAATACAACCTATTAATTTCCCCTCGTCAAAAA
TAAGGTTATCAAGTGAGAAATCACCATGAGTGACGACTGAATCCGGTGAGAATGGCAAAAGTTTATGCAT
TTCTTTCCAGACTTGTTCAACAGGCCAGCCATTACGCTCGTCATCAAAATCACTCGCATCAACCAAACCG
TTATTCATTCGTGATTGCGCCTGAGCGAGACGAAATACGCGATCGCTGTTAAAAGGACAATTACAAACAG
GAATCGAATGCAACCGGCGCAGGAACACTGCCAGCGCATCAACAATATTTTCACCTGAATCAGGATATTC
TTCTAATACCTGGAATGCTGTTTTCCCGGGGATCGCAGTGGTGAGTAACCATGCATCATCAGGAGTACGG
ATAAAATGCTTGATGGTCGGAAGAGGCATAAATTCCGTCAGCCAGTTTAGTCTGACCATCTCATCTGTAA
CATCATTGGCAACGCTACCTTTGCCATGTTTCAGAAACAACTCTGGCGCATCGGGCTTCCCATACAATCG
ATAGATTGTCGCACCTGATTGCCCGACATTATCGCGAGCCCATTTATACCCATATAAATCAGCATCCATG
TTGGAATTTAATCGCGGCCTAGAGCAAGACGTTTCCCGTTGAATATGGCTCATAACACCCCTTGTATTAC
TGTTTATGTAAGCAGACAGTTTTATTGTTCATGACCAAAATCCCTTAACGTGAGTTTTCGTTCCACTGAG
CGTCAGACCCCGTAGAAAAGATCAAAGGATCTTCTTGAGATCCTTTTTTTCTGCGCGTAATCTGCTGCTT
GCAAACAAAAAAACCACCGCTACCAGCGGTGGTTTGTTTGCCGGATCAAGAGCTACCAACTCTTTTTCCG
AAGGTAACTGGCTTCAGCAGAGCGCAGATACCAAATACTGTCCTTCTAGTGTAGCCGTAGTTAGGCCACC
ACTTCAAGAACTCTGTAGCACCGCCTACATACCTCGCTCTGCTAATCCTGTTACCAGTGGCTGCTGCCAG
TGGCGATAAGTCGTGTCTTACCGGGTTGGACTCAAGACGATAGTTACCGGATAAGGCGCAGCGGTCGGGC
TGAACGGGGGGTTCGTGCACACAGCCCAGCTTGGAGCGAACGACCTACACCGAACTGAGATACCTACAGC
GTGAGCTATGAGAAAGCGCCACGCTTCCCGAAGGGAGAAAGGCGGACAGGTATCCGGTAAGCGGCAGGGT
CGGAACAGGAGAGCGCACGAGGGAGCTTCCAGGGGGAAACGCCTGGTATCTTTATAGTCCTGTCGGGTTT
CGCCACCTCTGACTTGAGCGTCGATTTTTGTGATGCTCGTCAGGGGGGCGGAGCCTATGGAAAAACGCCA
GCAACGCGGCCTTTTTACGGTTCCTGGCCTTTTGCTGGCCTTTTGCTCACATGTTCTTTCCTGCGTTATC
CCCTGATTCTGTGGATAACCGTATTACCGCCTTTGAGTGAGCTGATACCGCTCGCCGCAGCCGAACGACC
GAGCGCAGCGAGTCAGTGAGCGAGGAAGCGGAAGAGCGCCTGATGCGGTATTTTCTCCTTACGCATCTGT
GCGGTATTTCACACCGCAATGGTGCACTCTCAGTACAATCTGCTCTGATGCCGCATAGTTAAGCCAGTAT
ACACTCCGCTATCGCTACGTGACTGGGTCATGGCTGCGCCCCGACACCCGCCAACACCCGCTGACGCGCC
CTGACGGGCTTGTCTGCTCCCGGCATCCGCTTACAGACAAGCTGTGACCGTCTCCGGGAGCTGCATGTGT
CAGAGGTTTTCACCGTCATCACCGAAACGCGCGAGGCAGCTGCGGTAAAGCTCATCAGCGTGGTCGTGAA
GCGATTCACAGATGTCTGCCTGTTCATCCGCGTCCAGCTCGTTGAGTTTCTCCAGAAGCGTTAATGTCTG
GCTTCTGATAAAGCGGGCCATGTTAAGGGCGGTTTTTTCCTGTTTGGTCACTGATGCCTCCGTGTAAGGG
GGATTTCTGTTCATGGGGGTAATGATACCGATGAAACGAGAGAGGATGCTCACGATACGGGTTACTGATG
ATGAACATGCCCGGTTACTGGAACGTTGTGAGGGTAAACAACTGGCGGTATGGATGCGGCGGGACCAGAG
AAAAATCACTCAGGGTCAATGCCAGCGCTTCGTTAATACAGATGTAGGTGTTCCACAGGGTAGCCAGCAG
CATCCTGCGATGCAGATCCGGAACATAATGGTGCAGGGCGCTGACTTCCGCGTTTCCAGACTTTACGAAA
CACGGAAACCGAAGACCATTCATGTTGTTGCTCAGGTCGCAGACGTTTTGCAGCAGCAGTCGCTTCACGT
TCGCTCGCGTATCGGTGATTCATTCTGCTAACCAGTAAGGCAACCCCGCCAGCCTAGCCGGGTCCTCAAC
GACAGGAGCACGATCATGCGCACCCGTGGGGCCGCCATGCCGGCGATAATGGCCTGCTTCTCGCCGAAAC
GTTTGGTGGCGGGACCAGTGACGAAGGCTTGAGCGAGGGCGTGCAAGATTCCGAATACCGCAAGCGACAG
GCCGATCATCGTCGCGCTCCAGCGAAAGCGGTCCTCGCCGAAAATGACCCAGAGCGCTGCCGGCACCTGT
CCTACGAGTTGCATGATAAAGAAGACAGTCATAAGTGCGGCGACGATAGTCATGCCCCGCGCCCACCGGA
AGGAGCTGACTGGGTTGAAGGCTCTCAAGGGCATCGGTCGAGATCCCGGTGCCTAATGAGTGAGCTAACT
TACATTAATTGCGTTGCGCTCACTGCCCGCTTTCCAGTCGGGAAACCTGTCGTGCCAGCTGCATTAATGA
ATCGGCCAACGCGCGGGGAGAGGCGGTTTGCGTATTGGGCGCCAGGGTGGTTTTTCTTTTCACCAGTGAG
ACGGGCAACAGCTGATTGCCCTTCACCGCCTGGCCCTGAGAGAGTTGCAGCAAGCGGTCCACGCTGGTTT
GCCCCAGCAGGCGAAAATCCTGTTTGATGGTGGTTAACGGCGGGATATAACATGAGCTGTCTTCGGTATC
GTCGTATCCCACTACCGAGATATCCGCACCAACGCGCAGCCCGGACTCGGTAATGGCGCGCATTGCGCCC
AGCGCCATCTGATCGTTGGCAACCAGCATCGCAGTGGGAACGATGCCCTCATTCAGCATTTGCATGGTTT
GTTGAAAACCGGACATGGCACTCCAGTCGCCTTCCCGTTCCGCTATCGGCTGAATTTGATTGCGAGTGAG
ATATTTATGCCAGCCAGCCAGACGCAGACGCGCCGAGACAGAACTTAATGGGCCCGCTAACAGCGCGATT
TGCTGGTGACCCAATGCGACCAGATGCTCCACGCCCAGTCGCGTACCGTCTTCATGGGAGAAAATAATAC
TGTTGATGGGTGTCTGGTCAGAGACATCAAGAAATAACGCCGGAACATTAGTGCAGGCAGCTTCCACAGC
AATGGCATCCTGGTCATCCAGCGGATAGTTAATGATCAGCCCACTGACGCGTTGCGCGAGAAGATTGTGC
ACCGCCGCTTTACAGGCTTCGACGCCGCTTCGTTCTACCATCGACACCACCACGCTGGCACCCAGTTGAT
CGGCGCGAGATTTAATCGCCGCGACAATTTGCGACGGCGCGTGCAGGGCCAGACTGGAGGTGGCAACGCC
AATCAGCAACGACTGTTTGCCCGCCAGTTGTTGTGCCACGCGGTTGGGAATGTAATTCAGCTCCGCCATC
GCCGCTTCCACTTTTTCCCGCGTTTTCGCAGAAACGTGGCTGGCCTGGTTCACCACGCGGGAAACGGTCT
GATAAGAGACACCGGCATACTCTGCGACATCGTATAACGTTACTGGTTTCACATTCACCACCCTGAATTG
ACTCTCTTCCGGGCGCTATCATGCCATACCGCGAAAGGTTTTGCGCCATTCGATGGTGTCCGGGATCTCG
ACGCTCTCCCTTATGCGACTCCTGCATTAGGAAGCAGCCCAGTAGTAGGTTGAGGCCGTTGAGCACCGCC
GCCGCAAGGAATGGTGCATGCAAGGAGATGGCGCCCAACAGTCCCCCGGCCACGGGGCCTGCCACCATAC
CCACGCCGAAACAAGCGCTCATGAGCCC
